Addgene plasmid #169407: pmCellFree_KA1_SARS-COV-2_RBD -N501Y
Purpose: Cell-free/mammalian expression vector for SARS-COV-2 mutated RBD domain (N510Y, UK strain) of S protein with N-term eGFP
Depositing lab: Kirill Alexandrov. Depositing organization: Queensland University of Technology.
Backbone
  Vector backbone: pmCellFree_KA3
  Vector type: Cell-free expression vector
Growth in bacteria
  Bacterial resistance: Ampicillin, 100 μg/mL
  Growth temperature: 37°C
  Growth strain: DH5alpha
  Copy number: High Copy
Gene/Insert
  Gene/Insert name: SARS-COV-2 _RBD (N501Y)
  Species: SARS-Cov2
  Mutation: N501Y
  Entrez Gene: S (a.k.a. GU280_gp02, spike glycoprotein)
  Promoter: T7- CMV/CAG
  Tag / fusion protein: His and eGFP (N terminal on insert)
  Cloning method: Gateway Cloning
  Sequencing primers: 5′ NA
Terms and licenses: Academic/Nonprofit Terms; Industry Terms: Not Available to Industry
How to cite: pmCellFree_KA1_SARS-COV-2_RBD -N501Y was a gift from Kirill Alexandrov (Addgene plasmid # 169407 ; http://n2t.net/addgene:169407 ; RRID:Addgene_169407)
