[The description below was written by a language model from this plasmid's Addgene catalogue record and pLannotate feature annotations shown in this document.]
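Description:
pmCellFree_KA1_SARS-COV-2_RBD -N501Y is a multi-host expression plasmid, catalogued as a cell-free expression vector that also works in mammalian cells, carrying the receptor-binding domain of the SARS-CoV-2 spike glycoprotein with the N501Y substitution associated with the UK variant. The purpose line writes this as "N510Y", but the name and mutation fields give N501Y. The backbone field lists pmCellFree_KA3 even though the plasmid name says KA1, and the record does not explain the difference. The plasmid is propagated in E. coli through a high-copy ColE1/pUC-type origin and selected with ampicillin via the β-lactamase gene. The insert was introduced by Gateway cloning.

Expression is driven by stacked promoters. A CAG-type unit (CMV enhancer, chicken β-actin promoter and chimeric intron sequences) provides transcription in mammalian cells. A T7 promoter placed just downstream allows T7 RNA polymerase-driven transcription for in vitro or cell-free translation. The open reading frame begins with EGFP, followed by the spike RBD fragment. The catalogue lists both His and eGFP as N-terminal tags, but both feature tables place the annotated His tag after the RBD, at the C-terminal end. The cassette ends with rabbit β-globin 3′ sequence and polyadenylation signal, then a T7 terminator, matching the dual promoter arrangement.

The cassette is flanked by baculovirus recombination regions (lef2/ORF603 and ORF1629), which could permit transfer into a baculovirus genome for insect cell expression, and a loxP site is present. The record does not describe a use for either. The two sequence records (NGS and depositor) show the same feature order but differ slightly in length and start point. The fluorescent fusion suits production and detection of the mutant RBD, for example in binding or interaction assays.
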