Features (pLannotate 1.2.2; 19 found; start..end, strand, type, name):
      7..42      +  CDS            lef2 (fragment): baculovirus late expression factor 2
    184..1011    +  misc_recomb    baculovirus recombination region (lef2/ORF603): contains ORF603 and part of lef2
   1023..1081    +  misc_recomb    baculovirus recombination region (ORF603) (fragment): contains ORF603 and part of lef2
   1143..1446    +  enhancer       CMV enhancer: human cytomegalovirus immediate early enhancer
   1452..1729    +  promoter       chicken β-actin promoter: No description available
   1730..1865    +  intron         hybrid intron (fragment): hybrid between chicken β-actin (CBA) and minute virus of mice (MMV) introns (Gray et al., 2011)
   1954..2084    +  intron         chimeric intron (fragment): chimera between introns from chicken β-actin and rabbit β-globin
   2150..2168    +  promoter       T7 promoter: promoter for bacteriophage T7 RNA polymerase
   2342..3052    +  CDS            EGFP: EGFP is a basic (constitutively fluorescent) green fluorescent protein published in 1996, derived from Aequorea victoria. It is reported to be a rapidly-maturing weak dimer with moderate acid sensitivity.
   3080..3748    +  CDS            S (fragment): SPIKE_SARS2 - Experimental evidence at protein level: Swiss-Prot protein existence level 1. [Spike glycoprotein]: May down-regulate host tetherin (BST2) by lysosomal degradation, thereby counteracting its antiviral activity. From Severe acute respiratory syndrome coronavirus 2 (2019-nCoV) (SARS-CoV-2).
   3786..3803    +  CDS            7xHis (fragment): 6xHis affinity tag
   3815..3883    +  CDS            HBB (fragment): HBB_PONPY - Experimental evidence at transcript level: Swiss-Prot protein existence level 2. Involved in oxygen transport from the lung to the various peripheral tissues. From Pongo pygmaeus (Bornean orangutan).
   3958..4013    +  polyA_signal   β-globin poly(A) signal: rabbit β-globin polyadenylation signal (Gil and Proudfoot, 1987)
   4101..4148    +  terminator     T7 terminator: transcription terminator for bacteriophage T7 RNA polymerase
   4161..4866    +  misc_recomb    baculovirus recombination region (ORF1629): contains part of ORF1629
   4875..4908    +  protein_bind   loxP: Cre-mediated recombination occurs in the 8-bp core sequence (GCATACAT). Cre recombinase
   5076..5663    -  rep_origin     ori: high-copy-number ColE1/pMB1/pBR322/pUC origin of replication
   5676..6536    -  CDS            AmpR: β-lactamase; bla; confers resistance to ampicillin, carbenicillin, and related antibiotics
   6537..6588    -  promoter       AmpR promoter (fragment): bla
>Addgene plasmid #169407 | pmCellFree_KA1_SARS-COV-2_RBD -N501Y | depositor full sequence | sequence record 328456 | Full Sequence
CTCTCCTGCATCTTTTAATCAAATCCCAAGATGTGTATAAACGCGCCGGTATGTACAGGAAGAGGTTTAT
ACTAAACTGTTACATTGCAAACGTGGTTTCGTGTGCCAAGTGTGAAAACCGATGTTTAATCAAGGCTCTG
ACGCATTTCTACAACCACGACTCCAAGTGTGTGGGTGAAGTCATGCATCTTTTAATCAAATCCCAAGATG
TGTATAAACCACCAAACTGCCAAAAAATGAAAACTGTCGACAAGCTCTGTCCGTTTGCTGGCAACTGCAA
GGGTCTCAATCCTATTTGTAATTATTGAATAATAAAACAATTATAAATGTCAAATTTGTTTTTTATTAAC
GATACAAACCAAACGCAACAAGAACATTTGTAGTATTATCTATAATTGAAAACGCGTAGTTATAATCGCT
GAGGTAATATTTAAAATCATTTTCAAATGATTCACAGTTAATTTGCGACAATATAATTTTATTTTCACAT
AAACTAGACGCCTTGTCGTCTTCTTCTTCGTATTCCTTCTCTTTTTCATTTTTCTCTTCATAAAAATTAA
CATAGTTATTATCGTATCCATATATGTATCTATCGTATAGAGTAAATTTTTTGTTGTCATAAATATATAT
GTCTTTTTTAATGGGGTGTATAGTACCGCTGCGCATAGTTTTTCTGTAATTTACAACAGTGCTATTTTCT
GGTAGTTCTTCGGAGTGTGTTGCTTTAATTATTAAATTTATATAATCAATGAATTTGGGATCGTCGGTTT
TGTACAATATGTTGCCGGCATAGTACGCAGCTTCTTCTAGTTCAATTACACCATTTTTTAGCAGCACCGG
ATTAACATAACTTTCCAAAATGTTGTACGAACCGTTAAACAAAAACAGTTCACCTCCCTTTTCTATACTA
TTGTCTGCGAGCAGTTGTTTGTTGTTAAAAATAACAGCCATTGTAATGAGACGCACAAACTAATATCACA
AACTGGAAATGTCTATCAATATATAGTTGCTGATGGCCGGCCGTAATGAGACGCACAAACTAATATCACA
AACTGGAAATGTCTATCAATATATAGTTGCTCTAGTTATTAATAGTAATCAATTACGGGGTCATTAGTTC
ATAGCCCATATATGGAGTTCCGCGTTACATAACTTACGGTAAATGGCCCGCCTGGCTGACCGCCCAACGA
CCCCCGCCCATTGACGTCAATAATGACGTATGTTCCCATAGTAACGCCAATAGGGACTTTCCATTGACGT
CAATGGGTGGAGTATTTACGGTAAACTGCCCACTTGGCAGTACATCAAGTGTATCATATGCCAAGTACGC
CCCCTATTGACGTCAATGACGGTAAATGGCCCGCCTGGCATTATGCCCAGTACATGACCTTATGGGACTT
TCCTACTTGGCAGTACATCTACGTATTAGTCATCGCTATTACCATGCATGGTCGAGGTGAGCCCCACGTT
CTGCTTCACTCTCCCCATCTCCCCCCCCTCCCCACCCCCAATTTTGTATTTATTTATTTTTTAATTATTT
TGTGCAGCGATGGGGGCGGGGGGGGGGGGGGGGCGCGCGCCAGGCGGGGCGGGGCGGGGCGAGGGGCGGG
GCGGGGCGAGGCGGAGAGGTGCGGCGGCAGCCAATCAGAGCGGCGCGCTCCGAAAGTTTCCTTTTATGGC
GAGGCGGCGGCGGCGGCGGCCCTATAAAAAGCGAAGCGCGCGGCGGGCGGGAGTCGCTGCGCGCTGCCTT
CGCCCCGTGCCCCGCTCCGCCGCCGCCTCGCGCCGCCCGCCCCGGCTCTGACTGACCGCGTTACTCCCAC
AGGTGAGCGGGCGGGACGGCCCTTCTCCTTCGGGCTGTAATTAGCGCTTGGTTTAATGACGGCTTGTTTC
TTTTCTGTGGCTGCGTGAAAGCCTTGAGGGGCTCCGGGAGGGCCCTTTGTGCGGGGGGAGCGGCTCGGGG
CTGTCCGCGGGGGGACGGCTGCCTTCGGGGGGGACGGGGCAGGGCGGGGTTCGGCTTCTGGCGTGTGACC
GGCGGCTCTAGAGCCTCTGCTAACCATGTTCATGCCTTCTTCTTTTTCCTACAGCTCCTGGGCAACGTGC
TGGTTATTGTGCTGTCTCATCATTTTGGCAAAGAATTGGATCGGACGTCTAATACGACTCACTATAGGGA
CATCTTAAGTTTATTTTATTTTATTTTATTTTATTTTATTTTATTTTATTTTATTTTATTTTATTTTATT
TAACCATGACAGTAATGTATAAAGTCTGTAAAGACATTAAACACGTAAGTGAAACCATGGGCACCTCTGG
TCACCACCATCACCACCATCACCACGGCACAAGCAAGGGCGAGGAGCTGTTCACCGGGGTGGTGCCCATC
CTGGTCGAGCTGGACGGCGACGTAAACGGCCACAAGTTCAGCGTGTCCGGCGAGGGCGAGGGCGATGCCA
CCTACGGCAAGCTGACCCTGAAGTTCATCTGCACCACCGGCAAGCTGCCCGTGCCCTGGCCCACCCTCGT
GACCACCCTGACCTACGGCGTGCAGTGCTTCAGCCGCTACCCCGACCACATGAAGCAGCACGACTTCTTC
AAGTCCGCCATGCCCGAAGGCTACGTCCAGGAGCGCACCATCTTCTTCAAGGACGACGGCAACTACAAGA
CCCGCGCCGAGGTGAAGTTCGAGGGCGACACCCTGGTGAACCGCATCGAGCTGAAGGGCATCGACTTCAA
GGAGGACGGCAACATCCTGGGGCACAAGCTGGAGTACAACTACAACAGCCACAACGTCTATATCATGGCC
GACAAGCAGAAGAACGGCATCAAGGTGAACTTCAAGATCCGCCACAACATCGAGGACGGCAGCGTGCAGC
TCGCCGACCACTACCAGCAGAACACCCCCATCGGCGACGGCCCCGTGCTGCTGCCCGACAACCACTACCT
GAGCACCCAGTCCGCCCTGAGCAAAGACCCCAACGAGAAGCGCGATCACATGGTCCTGCTGGAGTTCGTG
ACCGCCGCCGGGATCACTCTCGGCATGGACGAGCTATACAAGCTGGAGGTGCTCTTCCAGGGTCCGATGC
GCGTTCAACCAACCGAGAGCATTGTGCGCTTTCCAAATATTACAAACCTTTGTCCATTTGGAGAGGTTTT
CAATGCGACGCGCTTCGCAAGTGTCTATGCCTGGAACCGCAAAAGAATTTCCAACTGTGTTGCTGATTAC
TCTGTCCTGTATAACTCTGCAAGTTTCAGCACCTTTAAATGTTACGGTGTTTCCCCCACTAAACTTAACG
ATTTATGTTTTACTAACGTGTACGCTGACTCGTTCGTCATAAGAGGGGATGAGGTAAGACAAATCGCTCC
TGGTCAGACTGGTAAAATTGCTGACTACAATTACAAGTTACCCGATGACTTTACCGGCTGTGTCATCGCT
TGGAATTCCAACAACTTAGACAGCAAGGTGGGTGGCAACTATAATTATTTGTATCGTTTGTTCAGAAAGT
CCAATCTTAAACCATTTGAACGGGACATCTCTACAGAGATATACCAGGCCGGTTCGACCCCTTGTAACGG
GGTCGAAGGGTTCAATTGTTACTTTCCATTACAAAGCTACGGCTTTCAACCAACGTATGGAGTGGGGTAT
CAACCGTACAGAGTAGTAGTCTTAAGTTTCGAGTTACTTCATGCGCCTGCCACCGTATGCGGCCCCAAAA
AAAGCACGAATTTAGTCAAGAACAAATGCGTCAATTTTTAAGTAAGCGGCCGCCAGCTTTCTAGACCAGT
TTAAACATCACCATCACCATCACTAAGTGATTAACCTCAGGTGCAGGCTGCCTATCAGAAGGTGGTGGCT
GGTGTGGCCAATGCCCTGGCTCACAAATACCACTGAGATCGATCTTTTTCCCTCTGCCAAAAATTATGGG
GACATCATGAAGCCCCTTGAGCATCTGACTTCTGGCTAATAAAGGAAATTTATTTTCATTGCAATAGTGT
GTTGGAATTTTTTGTGTCTCTCACTCGGAAGGACATATGGGAGGGCAAATCATTTAAAACATCAGAATGA
GTATTTGGTTTAGAGTTTGGCAACATATGCCCATATGTAACTAGCATAACCCCTTGGGGCCTCTAAACGG
GTCTTGAGGGGTTTTTTGCTGAAAGCATGCGGAGGAAATTCTCCTTGAAGTTTCCCTGGTGTTCAAAGTA
AAGGAGTTTGCACCAGACGCACCTCTGTTCACTGGTCCGGCGTATTAAAACACGATACATTGTTATTAGT
ACATTTATTAAGCGCTAGATTCTGTGCGTTGTTGATTTACAGACAATTGTTGTACGTATTTTAATAATTC
ATTAAATTTATAATCTTTAGGGTGGTATGTTAGAGCGAAAATCAAATGATTTTCAGCGTCTTTATATCTG
AATTTAAATATTAAATCCTCAATAGATTTGTAAAATAGGTTTCGATTAGTTTCAAACAAGGGTTGTTTTT
CCGAACCGATGGCTGGACTATCTAATGGATTTTCGCTCAACGCCACAAAACTTGCCAAATCTTGTAGCAG
CAATCTAGCTTTGTCGATATTCGTTTGTGTTTTGTTTTGTAATAAAGGTTCGACGTCGTTCAAAATATTA
TGCGCTTTTGTATTTCTTTCATCACTGTCGTTAGTGTACAATTGACTCGACGTAAACACGTTAAATAGAG
CTTGGACATATTTAACATCGGGCGTGTTAGCTTTATTAGGCCGATTATCGTCGTCGTCCCAACCCTCGTC
GTTAGAAGTTGCTTCCGAAGACGATTTTGCCATAGCCACACGACGCCTATTAATTGTGTCGGCTAACACG
TCCGCGATCAAATTTGTAGTTGAGCTTTTTGGAATTGCGATCGCATAACTTCGTATAGCATACATTATAC
GAAGTTATAAGCTCGGAACGCTGCGCTCGGTCGTTCGGCTGCGGCGAGCGGTATCAGCTCACTCAAAGGC
GGTAATACGGTTATCCACAGAATCAGGGGATAACGCAGGAAAGAACATGTGAGCAAAAGGCCAGCAAAAG
GCCAGGAACCGTAAAAAGGCCGCGTTGCTGGCGTTTTTCCATAGGCTCCGCCCCCTGACGAGCATCACAA
AAATCGACGCTCAAGTCAGAGGTGGCGAAACCCGACAGGACTATAAAGATACCAGGCGTTTCCCCCTGGA
AGCTCCCTCGTGCGCTCTCCTGTTCCGACCCTGCCGCTTACCGGATACCTGTCCGCCTTTCTCCCTTCGG
GAAGCGTGGCGCTTTCTCAATGCTCACGCTGTAGGTATCTCAGTTCGGTGTAGGTCGTTCGCTCCAAGCT
GGGCTGTGTGCACGAACCCCCCGTTCAGCCCGACCGCTGCGCCTTATCCGGTAACTATCGTCTTGAGTCC
AACCCGGTAAGACACGACTTATCGCCACTGGCAGCAGCCACTGGTAACAGGATTAGCAGAGCGAGGTATG
TAGGCGGTGCTACAGAGTTCTTGAAGTGGTGGCCTAACTACGGCTACACTAGAAGAACAGTATTTGGTAT
CTGCGCTCTGCTGAAGCCAGTTACCTTCGGAAAAAGAGTTGGTAGCTCTTGATCCGGCAAACAAACCACC
GCTGGTAGCGGTGGTTTTTTTGTTTGCAAGCAGCAGATTACGCGCAGAAAAAAAGGATCTCAAGAAGATC
CTTTGTTACCAATGCTTAATCAGTGAGGCACCTATCTCAGCGATCTGTCTATTTCGTTCATCCATAGTTG
CCTGACTCCCCGTCGTGTAGATAACTACGATACGGGAGGGCTTACCATCTGGCCCCAGTGCTGCAATGAT
ACCGCGAGACCCACGCTCACCGGCTCCAGATTTATCAGCAATAAACCAGCCAGCCGGAAGGGCCGAGCGC
AGAAGTGGTCCTGCAACTTTATCCGCCTCCATCCAGTCTATTAATTGTTGCCGGGAAGCTAGAGTAAGTA
GTTCGCCAGTTAATAGTTTGCGCAACGTTGTTGCCATTGCTACAGGCATCGTGGTGTCACGCTCGTCGTT
TGGTATGGCTTCATTCAGCTCCGGTTCCCAACGATCAAGGCGAGTTACATGATCCCCCATGTTGTGCAAA
AAAGCGGTTAGCTCCTTCGGTCCTCCGATCGTTGTCAGAAGTAAGTTGGCCGCAGTGTTATCACTCATGG
TTATGGCAGCACTGCATAATTCTCTTACTGTCATGCCATCCGTAAGATGCTTTTCTGTGACTGGTGAGTA
CTCAACCAAGTCATTCTGAGAATAGTGTATGCGGCGACCGAGTTGCTCTTGCCCGGCGTCAATACGGGAT
AATACCGCGCCACATAGCAGAACTTTAAAAGTGCTCATCATTGGAAAACGTTCTTCGGGGCGAAAACTCT
CAAGGATCTTACCGCTGTTGAGATCCAGTTCGATGTAACCCACTCGTGCACCCAACTGATCTTCAGCATC
TTTTACTTTCACCAGCGTTTCTGGGTGAGCAAAAACAGGAAGGCAAAATGCCGCAAAAAAGGGAATAAGG
GCGACACGGAAATGTTGAATACTCATACTCTTCCTTTTTCAATATTATTGAAGCATTTATCAGGGTTATT
GTCTCATGTCCGCGCGTT
