Features (pLannotate 1.2.2; 20 found; start..end, strand, type, name):
    128..263     +  intron         hybrid intron (fragment): hybrid between chicken β-actin (CBA) and minute virus of mice (MMV) introns (Gray et al., 2011)
    352..482     +  intron         chimeric intron (fragment): chimera between introns from chicken β-actin and rabbit β-globin
    548..566     +  promoter       T7 promoter: promoter for bacteriophage T7 RNA polymerase
    740..1450    +  CDS            EGFP: EGFP is a basic (constitutively fluorescent) green fluorescent protein published in 1996, derived from Aequorea victoria. It is reported to be a rapidly-maturing weak dimer with moderate acid sensitivity.
   1478..2146    +  CDS            S (fragment): SPIKE_SARS2 - Experimental evidence at protein level: Swiss-Prot protein existence level 1. [Spike glycoprotein]: May down-regulate host tetherin (BST2) by lysosomal degradation, thereby counteracting its antiviral activity. From Severe acute respiratory syndrome coronavirus 2 (2019-nCoV) (SARS-CoV-2).
   2184..2201    +  CDS            7xHis (fragment): 6xHis affinity tag
   2213..2281    +  CDS            HBB (fragment): HBB_PONPY - Experimental evidence at transcript level: Swiss-Prot protein existence level 2. Involved in oxygen transport from the lung to the various peripheral tissues. From Pongo pygmaeus (Bornean orangutan).
   2356..2411    +  polyA_signal   β-globin poly(A) signal: rabbit β-globin polyadenylation signal (Gil and Proudfoot, 1987)
   2499..2546    +  terminator     T7 terminator: transcription terminator for bacteriophage T7 RNA polymerase
   2559..3264    +  misc_recomb    baculovirus recombination region (ORF1629): contains part of ORF1629
   3273..3306    +  protein_bind   loxP: Cre-mediated recombination occurs in the 8-bp core sequence (GCATACAT). Cre recombinase
   3474..4061    -  rep_origin     ori: high-copy-number ColE1/pMB1/pBR322/pUC origin of replication
   4074..4934    -  CDS            AmpR: β-lactamase; bla; confers resistance to ampicillin, carbenicillin, and related antibiotics
   4935..4986    -  promoter       AmpR promoter (fragment): bla
   5000..5035    +  CDS            lef2 (fragment): baculovirus late expression factor 2
   5177..6004    +  misc_recomb    baculovirus recombination region (lef2/ORF603): contains ORF603 and part of lef2
   6016..6074    +  misc_recomb    baculovirus recombination region (ORF603) (fragment): contains ORF603 and part of lef2
   6136..6439    +  enhancer       CMV enhancer: human cytomegalovirus immediate early enhancer
   6445..6561    +  promoter       chicken β-actin promoter (fragment): contains a 21-bp deletion relative to the standard chicken β-actin promoter
   6546..127     +  promoter       chicken β-actin promoter (fragment) (across the origin): No description available
>Addgene plasmid #169407 | pmCellFree_KA1_SARS-COV-2_RBD -N501Y | addgene full sequence | sequence record 335429 | Addgene NGS Result
GGGGCGGGGCGGGGCGAGGCGGAGAGGTGCGGCGGCAGCCAATCAGAGCGGCGCGCTCCGAAAGTTTCCT
TTTATGGCGAGGCGGCGGCGGCGGCGGCCCTATAAAAAGCGAAGCGCGCGGCGGGCGGGAGTCGCTGCGC
GCTGCCTTCGCCCCGTGCCCCGCTCCGCCGCCGCCTCGCGCCGCCCGCCCCGGCTCTGACTGACCGCGTT
ACTCCCACAGGTGAGCGGGCGGGACGGCCCTTCTCCTTCGGGCTGTAATTAGCGCTTGGTTTAATGACGG
CTTGTTTCTTTTCTGTGGCTGCGTGAAAGCCTTGAGGGGCTCCGGGAGGGCCCTTTGTGCGGGGGGAGCG
GCTCGGGGCTGTCCGCGGGGGGACGGCTGCCTTCGGGGGGGACGGGGCAGGGCGGGGTTCGGCTTCTGGC
GTGTGACCGGCGGCTCTAGAGCCTCTGCTAACCATGTTCATGCCTTCTTCTTTTTCCTACAGCTCCTGGG
CAACGTGCTGGTTATTGTGCTGTCTCATCATTTTGGCAAAGAATTGGATCGGACGTCTAATACGACTCAC
TATAGGGACATCTTAAGTTTATTTTATTTTATTTTATTTTATTTTATTTTATTTTATTTTATTTTATTTT
ATTTTATTTAACCATGACAGTAATGTATAAAGTCTGTAAAGACATTAAACACGTAAGTGAAACCATGGGC
ACCTCTGGTCACCACCATCACCACCATCACCACGGCACAAGCAAGGGCGAGGAGCTGTTCACCGGGGTGG
TGCCCATCCTGGTCGAGTTGGACGGCGACGTAAACGGCCACAAGTTCAGCGTGTCCGGCGAGGGCGAGGG
CGATGCCACCTACGGCAAGCTGACCCTGAAGTTCATCTGCACCACCGGCAAGCTGCCCGTGCCCTGGCCC
ACCCTCGTGACCACCCTGACCTACGGCGTGCAGTGCTTCAGCCGCTACCCCGACCACATGAAGCAGCACG
ACTTCTTCAAGTCCGCCATGCCCGAAGGCTACGTCCAGGAGCGCACCATCTTCTTCAAGGACGACGGCAA
CTACAAGACCCGCGCCGAGGTGAAGTTCGAGGGCGACACCCTGGTGAACCGCATCGAGCTGAAGGGCATC
GACTTCAAGGAGGACGGCAACATCCTGGGGCACAAGCTGGAGTACAACTACAACAGCCACAACGTCTATA
TCATGGCCGACAAGCAGAAGAACGGCATCAAGGTGAACTTCAAGATCCGCCACAACATCGAGGACGGCAG
CGTGCAGCTCGCCGACCACTACCAGCAGAACACCCCCATCGGCGACGGCCCCGTGCTGCTGCCCGACAAC
CACTACCTGAGCACCCAGTCCGCCCTGAGCAAAGACCCCAACGAGAAGCGCGATCACATGGTCCTGCTGG
AGTTCGTGACCGCCGCCGGGATCACTCTCGGCATGGACGAGCTATACAAGCTGGAGGTGCTCTTCCAGGG
TCCGATGCGCGTTCAACCAACCGAGAGCATTGTGCGCTTTCCAAATATTACAAACCTTTGTCCATTTGGA
GAGGTTTTCAATGCGACGCGCTTCGCAAGTGTCTATGCCTGGAACCGCAAAAGAATTTCCAACTGTGTTG
CTGATTACTCTGTCCTGTATAACTCTGCAAGTTTCAGCACCTTTAAATGTTACGGTGTTTCCCCCACTAA
ACTTAACGATTTATGTTTTACTAACGTGTACGCTGACTCGTTCGTCATAAGAGGGGATGAGGTAAGACAA
ATCGCTCCTGGTCAGACTGGTAAAATTGCTGACTACAATTACAAGTTACCCGATGACTTTACCGGCTGTG
TCATCGCTTGGAATTCCAACAACTTAGACAGCAAGGTGGGTGGCAACTATAATTATTTGTATCGTTTGTT
CAGAAAGTCCAATCTTAAACCATTTGAACGGGACATCTCTACAGAGATATACCAGGCCGGTTCGACCCCT
TGTAACGGGGTCGAAGGGTTCAATTGTTACTTTCCATTACAAAGCTACGGCTTTCAACCAACGTATGGAG
TGGGGTATCAACCGTACAGAGTAGTAGTCTTAAGTTTCGAGTTACTTCATGCGCCTGCCACCGTATGCGG
CCCCAAAAAAAGCACGAATTTAGTCAAGAACAAATGCGTCAATTTTTAAGTAAGCGGCCGCCAGCTTTCT
AGACCAGTTTAAACATCACCATCACCATCACTAAGTGATTAACCTCAGGTGCAGGCTGCCTATCAGAAGG
TGGTGGCTGGTGTGGCCAATGCCCTGGCTCACAAATACCACTGAGATCGATCTTTTTCCCTCTGCCAAAA
ATTATGGGGACATCATGAAGCCCCTTGAGCATCTGACTTCTGGCTAATAAAGGAAATTTATTTTCATTGC
AATAGTGTGTTGGAATTTTTTGTGTCTCTCACTCGGAAGGACATATGGGAGGGCAAATCATTTAAAACAT
CAGAATGAGTATTTGGTTTAGAGTTTGGCAACATATGCCCATATGTAACTAGCATAACCCCTTGGGGCCT
CTAAACGGGTCTTGAGGGGTTTTTTGCTGAAAGCATGCGGAGGAAATTCTCCTTGAAGTTTCCCTGGTGT
TCAAAGTAAAGGAGTTTGCACCAGACGCACCTCTGTTCACTGGTCCGGCGTATTAAAACACGATACATTG
TTATTAGTACATTTATTAAGCGCTAGATTCTGTGCGTTGTTGATTTACAGACAATTGTTGTACGTATTTT
AATAATTCATTAAATTTATAATCTTTAGGGTGGTATGTTAGAGCGAAAATCAAATGATTTTCAGCGTCTT
TATATCTGAATTTAAATATTAAATCCTCAATAGATTTGTAAAATAGGTTTCGATTAGTTTCAAACAAGGG
TTGTTTTTCCGAACCGATGGCTGGACTATCTAATGGATTTTCGCTCAACGCCACAAAACTTGCCAAATCT
TGTAGCAGCAATCTAGCTTTGTCGATATTCGTTTGTGTTTTGTTTTGTAATAAAGGTTCGACGTCGTTCA
AAATATTATGCGCTTTTGTATTTCTTTCATCACTGTCGTTAGTGTACAATTGACTCGACGTAAACACGTT
AAATAGAGCTTGGACATATTTAACATCGGGCGTGTTAGCTTTATTAGGCCGATTATCGTCGTCGTCCCAA
CCCTCGTCGTTAGAAGTTGCTTCCGAAGACGATTTTGCCATAGCCACACGACGCCTATTAATTGTGTCGG
CTAACACGTCCGCGATCAAATTTGTAGTTGAGCTTTTTGGAATTGCGATCGCATAACTTCGTATAGCATA
CATTATACGAAGTTATAAGCTCGGAACGCTGCGCTCGGTCGTTCGGCTGCGGCGAGCGGTATCAGCTCAC
TCAAAGGCGGTAATACGGTTATCCACAGAATCAGGGGATAACGCAGGAAAGAACATGTGAGCAAAAGGCC
AGCAAAAGGCCAGGAACCGTAAAAAGGCCGCGTTGCTGGCGTTTTTCCATAGGCTCCGCCCCCTGACGAG
CATCACAAAAATCGACGCTCAAGTCAGAGGTGGCGAAACCCGACAGGACTATAAAGATACCAGGCGTTTC
CCCCTGGAAGCTCCCTCGTGCGCTCTCCTGTTCCGACCCTGCCGCTTACCGGATACCTGTCCGCCTTTCT
CCCTTCGGGAAGCGTGGCGCTTTCTCATAGCTCACGCTGTAGGTATCTCAGTTCGGTGTAGGTCGTTCGC
TCCAAGCTGGGCTGTGTGCACGAACCCCCCGTTCAGCCCGACCGCTGCGCCTTATCCGGTAACTATCGTC
TTGAGTCCAACCCGGTAAGACACGACTTATCGCCACTGGCAGCAGCCACTGGTAACAGGATTAGCAGAGC
GAGGTATGTAGGCGGTGCTACAGAGTTCTTGAAGTGGTGGCCTAACTACGGCTACACTAGAAGAACAGTA
TTTGGTATCTGCGCTCTGCTGAAGCCAGTTACCTTCGGAAAAAGAGTTGGTAGCTCTTGATCCGGCAAAC
AAACCACCGCTGGTAGCGGTGGTTTTTTTGTTTGCAAGCAGCAGATTACGCGCAGAAAAAAAGGATCTCA
AGAAGATCCTTTGTTACCAATGCTTAATCAGTGAGGCACCTATCTCAGCGATCTGTCTATTTCGTTCATC
CATAGTTGCCTGACTCCCCGTCGTGTAGATAACTACGATACGGGAGGGCTTACCATCTGGCCCCAGTGCT
GCAATGATACCGCGAGACCCACGCTCACCGGCTCCAGATTTATCAGCAATAAACCAGCCAGCCGGAAGGG
CCGAGCGCAGAAGTGGTCCTGCAACTTTATCCGCCTCCATCCAGTCTATTAATTGTTGCCGGGAAGCTAG
AGTAAGTAGTTCGCCAGTTAATAGTTTGCGCAACGTTGTTGCCATTGCTACAGGCATCGTGGTGTCACGC
TCGTCGTTTGGTATGGCTTCATTCAGCTCCGGTTCCCAACGATCAAGGCGAGTTACATGATCCCCCATGT
TGTGCAAAAAAGCGGTTAGCTCCTTCGGTCCTCCGATCGTTGTCAGAAGTAAGTTGGCCGCAGTGTTATC
ACTCATGGTTATGGCAGCACTGCATAATTCTCTTACTGTCATGCCATCCGTAAGATGCTTTTCTGTGACT
GGTGAGTACTCAACCAAGTCATTCTGAGAATAGTGTATGCGGCGACCGAGTTGCTCTTGCCCGGCGTCAA
TACGGGATAATACCGCGCCACATAGCAGAACTTTAAAAGTGCTCATCATTGGAAAACGTTCTTCGGGGCG
AAAACTCTCAAGGATCTTACCGCTGTTGAGATCCAGTTCGATGTAACCCACTCGTGCACCCAACTGATCT
TCAGCATCTTTTACTTTCACCAGCGTTTCTGGGTGAGCAAAAACAGGAAGGCAAAATGCCGCAAAAAAGG
GAATAAGGGCGACACGGAAATGTTGAATACTCATACTCTTCCTTTTTCAATATTATTGAAGCATTTATCA
GGGTTATTGTCTCATGTCCGCGCGTTTCCTGCATCTTTTAATCAAATCCCAAGATGTGTATAAACGCGCC
GGTATGTACAGGAAGAGGTTTATACTAAACTGTTACATTGCAAACGTGGTTTCGTGTGCCAAGTGTGAAA
ACCGATGTTTAATCAAGGCTCTGACGCATTTCTACAACCACGACTCCAAGTGTGTGGGTGAAGTCATGCA
TCTTTTAATCAAATCCCAAGATGTGTATAAACCACCAAACTGCCAAAAAATGAAAACTGTCGACAAGCTC
TGTCCGTTTGCTGGCAACTGCAAGGGTCTCAATCCTATTTGTAATTATTGAATAATAAAACAATTATAAA
TGTCAAATTTGTTTTTTATTAACGATACAAACCAAACGCAACAAGAACATTTGTAGTATTATCTATAATT
GAAAACGCGTAGTTATAATCGCTGAGGTAATATTTAAAATCATTTTCAAATGATTCACAGTTAATTTGCG
ACAATATAATTTTATTTTCACATAAACTAGACGCCTTGTCGTCTTCTTCTTCGTATTCCTTCTCTTTTTC
ATTTTTCTCTTCATAAAAATTAACATAGTTATTATCGTATCCATATATGTATCTATCGTATAGAGTAAAT
TTTTTGTTGTCATAAATATATATGTCTTTTTTAATGGGGTGTATAGTACCGCTGCGCATAGTTTTTCTGT
AATTTACAACAGTGCTATTTTCTGGTAGTTCTTCGGAGTGTGTTGCTTTAATTATTAAATTTATATAATC
AATGAATTTGGGATCGTCGGTTTTGTACAATATGTTGCCGGCATAGTACGCAGCTTCTTCTAGTTCAATT
ACACCATTTTTTAGCAGCACCGGATTAACATAACTTTCCAAAATGTTGTACGAACCGTTAAACAAAAACA
GTTCACCTCCCTTTTCTATACTATTGTCTGCGAGCAGTTGTTTGTTGTTAAAAATAACAGCCATTGTAAT
GAGACGCACAAACTAATATCACAAACTGGAAATGTCTATCAATATATAGTTGCTGATGGCCGGCCGTAAT
GAGACGCACAAACTAATATCACAAACTGGAAATGTCTATCAATATATAGTTGCTCTAGTTATTAATAGTA
ATCAATTACGGGGTCATTAGTTCATAGCCCATATATGGAGTTCCGCGTTACATAACTTACGGTAAATGGC
CCGCCTGGCTGACCGCCCAACGACCCCCGCCCATTGACGTCAATAATGACGTATGTTCCCATAGTAACGC
CAATAGGGACTTTCCATTGACGTCAATGGGTGGAGTATTTACGGTAAACTGCCCACTTGGCAGTACATCA
AGTGTATCATATGCCAAGTACGCCCCCTATTGACGTCAATGACGGTAAATGGCCCGCCTGGCATTATGCC
CAGTACATGACCTTATGGGACTTTCCTACTTGGCAGTACATCTACGTATTAGTCATCGCTATTACCATGC
ATGGTCGAGGTGAGCCCCACGTTCTGCTTCACTCTCCCCATCTCCCCCCCCTCCCCACCCCCAATTTTGT
ATTTATTTATTTTTTAATTATTTTGTGCAGCGATGGGGGCGGGGGGGGGGG
